Addgene plasmid #216315: pSARGENT1
Purpose: Reporter cassette for SARGENT with piggyBac ITRs and 10x Capture Sequence
Depositing lab: Barak Cohen. Depositing organization: Washington University in Saint Louis.
Backbone
  Vector backbone: NA
  Backbone size w/o insert (bp): 1785
  Total vector size (bp): 6589
  Vector type: Mammalian Expression
Growth in bacteria
  Bacterial resistance: Ampicillin, 100 μg/mL
  Growth temperature: 37°C
  Growth strain: DH5alpha
  Copy number: High Copy
Gene/Insert
  Gene/Insert name: tagBFP
  Species: Synthetic
  Insert size (bp): 702
  Promoter: CMV
  Cloning method: Gibson Cloning
  Sequencing primers: 5′ CACCAAAATCAACGGGACTT
Terms and licenses: Academic/Nonprofit Terms; Industry Terms: Not Available to Industry
How to cite: pSARGENT1 was a gift from Barak Cohen (Addgene plasmid # 216315 ; http://n2t.net/addgene:216315 ; RRID:Addgene_216315)
