[The description below was written by a language model from this plasmid's Addgene catalogue record and pLannotate feature annotations shown in this document.]
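Description:
pSARGENT1 is a high-copy mammalian expression plasmid of about 6.6 kb that carries the reporter cassette for the SARGENT system. It is propagated in E. coli through a ColE1/pUC-type origin and selected with ampicillin via the β-lactamase gene and its native promoter. The catalogue lists no named backbone, giving only a bacterial portion of roughly 1.8 kb. The sequenced record is 6,578 nt, a few bases shorter than the stated total size.

According to the catalogue entry, the payload is flanked by piggyBac inverted terminal repeats, which would allow piggyBac transposase to integrate the cassette into a mammalian genome, and it includes a 10x Capture Sequence, an element that lets reporter transcripts be captured directly in droplet-based single-cell RNA sequencing. Neither of these elements was picked up by the automated annotation, so their positions cannot be given from the feature table.

The annotated features indicate two fluorescent protein units in the same orientation. The first has an EF-1α core promoter with portions of EF-1α intron A upstream of an EGFP-like green fluorescent protein coding sequence (a partial match to an EGFP variant). The second is the listed insert, TagBFP, a fast-maturing monomeric blue fluorescent protein, placed downstream of a CMV enhancer and a minimal CMV promoter. The record does not state the role of the green unit, although a constitutive marker of this kind commonly identifies cells carrying the integrated cassette. Short hits to lacZα and a Venus C-terminal fragment follow TagBFP and are probably incidental or residual sequence. An SV40 polyadenylation signal and adjoining large T antigen fragment are annotated on the opposite strand.
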