Features (pLannotate 1.2.2; 15 found; start..end, strand, type, name):
     56..644     -  rep_origin     ori: high-copy-number ColE1/pMB1/pBR322/pUC origin of replication
    815..1675    -  CDS            AmpR: β-lactamase; bla; confers resistance to ampicillin, carbenicillin, and related antibiotics
   1676..1780    -  promoter       AmpR promoter: bla
   2162..2373    +  promoter       EF-1α core promoter: core promoter for human elongation factor EF-1α
   2374..2487    +  intron         EF-1α intron A (fragment): intron upstream of the start codon of human EF-1α
   3113..3316    +  intron         EF-1α intron A: truncated intron upstream of the start codon of human EF-1α
   3345..3965    +  CDS            (3-F)Tyr-EGFP (fragment): (3-F)Tyr-EGFP is a basic (constitutively fluorescent) green fluorescent protein published in 2004, derived from Aequorea victoria.
   4344..4647    +  enhancer       CMV enhancer: human cytomegalovirus immediate early enhancer
   4720..4737    -  promoter       CMV promoter (fragment): human cytomegalovirus (CMV) immediate early promoter
   4813..4851    +  promoter       minimal CMV promoter: human cytomegalovirus (CMV) immediate early promoter
   4876..5574    +  CDS            TagBFP: TagBFP is a basic (constitutively fluorescent) blue fluorescent protein published in 2008, derived from Entacmaea quadricolor. It is reported to be a very rapidly-maturing monomer with very low acid sensitivity.
   5662..5680    +  CDS            lacZα (fragment): LacZα fragment of β-galactosidase; lacZ fragment
   5947..6039    +  CDS            VC155 (fragment): C-terminal fragment of mVenus for use in bimolecular fluorescence complementation (BiFC) (Kodama and Hu, 2010)
   6087..6208    -  polyA_signal   SV40 poly(A) signal: SV40 polyadenylation signal
   6231..6300    -  CDS            large T antigen (fragment): large T antigen from SV40 (simian virus 40)
>Addgene plasmid #216315 | pSARGENT1 | addgene full sequence | sequence record 430346 | Addgene NGS Result
GAGCAAAAGGCCAGCAAAAGGCCAGGAACCGTAAAAAGGCCGCGTTGCTGGCGTTTTTCCATAGGCTCCG
CCCCCCTGACGAGCATCACAAAAATCGACGCTCAAGTCAGAGGTGGCGAAACCCGACAGGACTATAAAGA
TACCAGGCGTTTCCCCCTGGAAGCTCCCTCGTGCGCTCTCCTGTTCCGACCCTGCCGCTTACCGGATACC
TGTCCGCCTTTCTCCCTTCGGGAAGCGTGGCGCTTTCTCATAGCTCACGCTGTAGGTATCTCAGTTCGGT
GTAGGTCGTTCGCTCCAAGCTGGGCTGTGTGCACGAACCCCCCGTTCAGCCCGACCGCTGCGCCTTATCC
GGTAACTATCGTCTTGAGTCCAACCCGGTAAGACACGACTTATCGCCACTGGCAGCAGCCACTGGTAACA
GGATTAGCAGAGCGAGGTATGTAGGCGGTGCTACAGAGTTCTTGAAGTGGTGGCCTAACTACGGCTACAC
TAGAAGAACAGTATTTGGTATCTGCGCTCTGCTGAAGCCAGTTACCTTCGGAAAAAGAGTTGGTAGCTCT
TGATCCGGCAAACAAACCACCGCTGGTAGCGGTGGTTTTTTTGTTTGCAAGCAGCAGATTACGCGCAGAA
AAAAAGGATCTCAAGAAGATCCTTTGATCTTTTCTACGGGGTCTGACGCTCAGTGGAACGAAAACTCACG
TTAAGGGATTTTGGTCATGAGATTATCAAAAAGGATCTTCACCTAGATCCTTTTAAATTAAAAATGAAGT
TTTAAATCAATCTAAAGTATATATGAGTAAACTTGGTCTGACAGTTACCAATGCTTAATCAGTGAGGCAC
CTATCTCAGCGATCTGTCTATTTCGTTCATCCATAGTTGCCTGACTCCCCGTCGTGTAGATAACTACGAT
ACGGGAGGGCTTACCATCTGGCCCCAGTGCTGCAATGATACCGCGAGACCCACGCTCACCGGCTCCAGAT
TTATCAGCAATAAACCAGCCAGCCGGAAGGGCCGAGCGCAGAAGTGGTCCTGCAACTTTATCCGCCTCCA
TCCAGTCTATTAATTGTTGCCGGGAAGCTAGAGTAAGTAGTTCGCCAGTTAATAGTTTGCGCAACGTTGT
TGCCATTGCTACAGGCATCGTGGTGTCACGCTCGTCGTTTGGTATGGCTTCATTCAGCTCCGGTTCCCAA
CGATCAAGGCGAGTTACATGATCCCCCATGTTGTGCAAAAAAGCGGTTAGCTCCTTCGGTCCTCCGATCG
TTGTCAGAAGTAAGTTGGCCGCAGTGTTATCACTCATGGTTATGGCAGCACTGCATAATTCTCTTACTGT
CATGCCATCCGTAAGATGCTTTTCTGTGACTGGTGAGTACTCAACCAAGTCATTCTGAGAATAGTGTATG
CGGCGACCGAGTTGCTCTTGCCCGGCGTCAATACGGGATAATACCGCGCCACATAGCAGAACTTTAAAAG
TGCTCATCATTGGAAAACGTTCTTCGGGGCGAAAACTCTCAAGGATCTTACCGCTGTTGAGATCCAGTTC
GATGTAACCCACTCGTGCACCCAACTGATCTTCAGCATCTTTTACTTTCACCAGCGTTTCTGGGTGAGCA
AAAACAGGAAGGCAAAATGCCGCAAAAAAGGGAATAAGGGCGACACGGAAATGTTGAATACTCATACTCT
TCCTTTTTCAATATTATTGAAGCATTTATCAGGGTTATTGTCTCATGAGCGGATACATATTTGAATGTAT
TTAGAAAAATAAACAAATAGGGGTTCCGCGCACATTTCCCCGAAAAGTGCCACCTTATACAGTTGAAGTC
GGAAGTTTACATACACTTAAGTTGGAGTCATTAAAACTCGTTTTTCAACTACTCCACAAATTTCTTGTTA
ACAAACAATAGTTTTGGCAAGTCAGTTAGGACATCTACTTTGTGCATGACACAAGTCATTTTTCCAACAA
TTGTTTACAGACAGATTATTTCACTTATAATTCACTGTATCACAATTCCAGTGGGTCAGAAGTTTACATA
CACTAAGTTCGACTCCTCTGCAGAATGCGGCGATGTTTCGGTAAGGGGTCCGCGATCGCCCTAAGGACGC
GTCCGCTCTCGTCATCACTGAGGTGGAGAAGAGCATGCGTGAGGCTCCGGTGCCCGTCAGTGGGCAGAGC
GCACATCGCCCACAGTCCCCGAGAAGTTGGGGGGAGGGGTCGGCAATTGAACCGGTGCCTAGAGAAGGTG
GCGCGGGGTAAACTGGGAAAGTGATGTCGTGTACTGGCTCCGCCTTTTTCCCGAGGGTGGGGGAGAACCG
TATATAAGTGCAGTAGTCGCCGTGAACGTTCTTTTTCGCAACGGGTTTGCCGCCAGAACACAGGTAAGTG
CCGTGTGTGGTTCCCGCGGGCCTGGCCTCTTTACGGGTTATGGCCCTTGCGTGCCTTGAATTACTTCCAC
GCCCCTGGCTGCAGTACGTGATTCTTGATCCCGAGCTTCGGGTTGGAAGTGGGTGGGAGAGTTCGAGGCC
TTGCGCTTAAGGAGCCCCTTCGCCTCGTGCTTGAGTTGAGGCCTGGCTTGGGCGCTGGGGCCGCCGCGTG
CGAATCTGGTGGCACCTTCGCGCCTGTCTCGCTGCTTTCGATAAGTCTCTAGCCATTTAAAATTTTTGAT
GACCTGCTGCGACGCTTTTTTTCTGGCAAGATAGTCTTGTAAATGCGGGCCAAGATCTGCACACTGGTAT
TTCGGTTTTTGGGGCCGCGGGCGGCGACGGGGCCCGTGCGTCCCAGCGCACATGTTCGGCGAGGCGGGGC
CTGCGAGCGCGGCCACCGAGAATCGGACGGGGGTAGTCTCAAGCTGGCCGGCCTGCTCTGGTGCCTGGCC
TCGCGCCGCCGTGTATCGCCCCGCCCTGGGCGGCAAGGCTGGCCCGGTCGGCACCAGTTGCGTGAGCGGA
AAGATGGCCGCTTCCCGGCCCTGCTGCAGGGAGCTCAAAATGGAGGACGCGGCGCTCGGGAGAGCGGGCG
GGTGAGTCACCCACACAAAGGAAAAGGGCCTTTCCGTCCTCAGCCGTCGCTTCATGTGACTCCACGGAGT
ACCGGGCGCCGTCCAGGCACCTCGATTAGTTCTCGAGCTTTTGGAGTACGTCGTCTTTAGGTTGGGGGGA
GGGGTTTTATGCGATGGAGTTTCCCCACACTGAGTGGGTGGAGACTGAAGTTAGGCCAGCTTGGCACTTG
ATGTAATTCTCCTTGGAATTTGCCCTTTTTGAGTTTGGATCTTGGTTCATTCTCAAGCCTCAGACAGTGG
TTCAAAGTTTTTTTCTTCCATTTCAGGTGTCGTGAAGTCGACGCCACCATGGTGAGCAAGGGCGAGGAGC
TGTTCACCGGGGTGGTGCCCATCCTGGTCGAGCTGGACGGCGACGTAAACGGCCACAAGTTCAGCGTGTC
CGGCGAGGGCGAGGGCGATGCCACCTACGGCAAGCTGACCCTGAAGTTCATCTGCACCACCGGCAAGCTG
CCCGTGCCCTGGCCCACCCTCGTGACCACCCTGACCTACGGCGTGCAGTGCTTCAGCCGCTACCCCGACC
ACATGAAGCAGCACGACTTCTTCAAGTCCGCCATGCCCGAAGGCTACGTCCAGGAGCGCACCATCTTCTT
CAAGGACGACGGCAACTACAAGACCCGCGCCGAGGTGAAGTTCGAGGGCGACACCCTGGTGAACCGCATC
GAGCTGAAGGGCATCGACTTCAAGGAGGACGGCAACATCCTGGGGCACAAGCTGGAGTACAACTACAACA
GCCACAACGTCTATATCATGGCCGACAAGCAGAAGAACGGCATCAAGGTGAACTTCAAGATCCGCCACAA
CATCGAGGACGGCAGCGTGCAGCTCGCCGACCACTACCAGCAGAACACCCCCATCGGCGACGGCCCCGTG
CTGCTGCCCGACAACCACTACCTGAGCACCCAGTCCGCCTTAACCCTAGAAAGATAGTCTGCGTAAAATT
GACGCATGCATTCTTGAAATATTGCTCTCTCTTTCTAAATAGCGCGAATCCGTCGCTGTGCATTTAGGAC
ATCTCAGTCGCCGCTTGGAGCTCCCGTGAGGCGTGCTTGTCAATGCGGTAAGTGTCACTGATTTTGAACT
ATAACGACCGCGTGAGTCAAAATGACGCATGATTATCTTTTACGTGACTTTTAAGATTTAACTCATACGA
TAATTATATTGTTATTTCATGTTCTACTTACGTGATAACTTATTATATATATATTTTCTTGTTATAGATA
TCAGGCGCGCCAAGCTTGGATCCTAGTAATCAATTACGGGGTCATTAGTTCATAGCCCATATATGGAGTT
CCGCGTTACATAACTTACGGTAAATGGCCCGCCTGGCTGACCGCCCAACGACCCCCGCCCATTGACGTCA
ATAATGACGTATGTTCCCATAGTAACGCCAATAGGGACTTTCCATTGACGTCAATGGGTGGAGTATTTAC
GGTAAACTGCCCACTTGGCAGTACATCAAGTGTATCATATGCCAAGTACGCCCCCTATTGACGTCAATGA
CGGTAAATGGCCCGCCTGGCATTATGCCCAGTACATGACCTTATGGGACTTTCCTACTTGGCAGTACATC
TACGTATTAGTCATCGCTATTACCATGGTGATGCGGTTTTGGCAGTACATCAATGGGCGTGGATAGCGGT
TTGACTCACGGGGATTTCCAAGTCTCCACCCCATTGACGTCAATGGGAGTTTGTTTTGGCACCAAAATCA
ACGGGACTTTCCAAAATGTCGTAACAACTCCGCCCCATTGACGCAAATGTGCGGTAGGCGTGTACGGTGG
GAGGTCTATATAAGCAGAGCTGGTTTAGTGAACCGTCAGACCGGTATGAGCGAGCTGATTAAGGAGAACA
TGCACATGAAGCTGTACATGGAGGGCACCGTGGACAACCATCACTTCAAGTGCACATCCGAGGGCGAAGG
CAAGCCCTACGAGGGCACCCAGACCATGAGAATCAAGGTGGTCGAGGGCGGCCCTCTCCCCTTCGCCTTC
GACATCCTGGCTACTAGCTTCCTCTACGGCAGCAAGACCTTCATCAACCACACCCAGGGCATCCCCGACT
TCTTCAAGCAGTCCTTCCCTGAGGGCTTCACATGGGAGAGAGTCACCACATACGAGGACGGGGGCGTGCT
GACCGCTACCCAGGACACCAGCCTCCAGGACGGCTGCCTCATCTACAACGTCAAGATCAGAGGGGTGAAC
TTCACATCCAACGGCCCTGTGATGCAGAAGAAAACACTCGGCTGGGAGGCCTTCACCGAGACGCTGTACC
CCGCTGACGGCGGCCTGGAAGGCAGAAACGACATGGCCCTGAAGCTCGTGGGCGGGAGCCATCTGATCGC
AAACATCAAGACCACATATAGATCCAAGAAACCCGCTAAGAACCTCAAGATGCCTGGCGTCTACTATGTG
GACTACAGACTGGAAAGAATCAAGGAGGCCAACAACGAGACCTACGTCGAGCAGCACGAGGTGGCAGTGG
CCAGATACTGCGACCTCCCTAGCAAACTGGGGCACAAGCTTAATTGAGAGCTCTCGCTTCGAGTCTAGAG
ATCACTCGAGTTGTGGCCGGCCCTTGCTTTAAGGCCGGTCCTAGCAAAGCTGGTCGGAAGTTGGGAAAAC
CCTGGCGTTAAATAAAATACGAAATGAGCGGCCGCTAAAAGTTTTGTTACTTTATAGAAGAAATTTTGAG
TTTTTGTTTTTTTTTAATAAATAAATAAACATAAATAAATTGTTTGTTGAATTTATTATTAGTATGTAAG
TGTAAATATAATAAAACTTAATATCTATTCAAATTAATAAATAAACCTCGATATACAGACCGATAAAACA
CATGCGTCAATTTTACGCATGATTATCTTTAACGTACGTCACAATATGATTATCTTTCTAGGGTTAAGCA
AAGACCCCAACGAGAAGCGCGATCACATGGTCCTGCTGGAGTTCGTGACCGCCGCCGGGATCACTCTCGG
CATGGACGAGCTGTACAAGTAATAAGTTTAAACTCAGTGTCCATAGCGACGCCGGCGCAGACATGATAAG
ATACATTGATGAGTTTGGACAAACCACAACTAGAATGCAGTGAAAAAAATGCTTTATTTGTGAAATTTGT
GATGCTATTGCTTTATTTGTAACCATTATAAGCTGCAATAAACAAGTTAACAACAACAATTGCATTCATT
TTATGTTTCAGGTTCAGGGGGAGGTGTGGGAGGTTTTTTAAAGCAAGTAAAACCTCTACAAATGTGGTAT
TAATTAAGGACCCCTTACCGAAACATCGCCGCATTCTGCAGAGGAGTCGAGTGTATGTAAACTTCTGACC
CACTGGGAATGTGATGAAAGAAATAAAAGCTGAAATGAATCATTCTCTCTACTATTATTCTGATATTTCA
CATTCTTAAAATAAAGTGGTGATCCTAACTGACCTAAGACAGGGAATTTTTACTAGGATTAAATGTCAGG
AATTGTGAAAAAGTGAGTTTAAATGTATTTGGCTAAGGTGTATGTAAACTTCCGACTTCAACTGTATA
